>Addgene plasmid #51761 | lentiCRISPR - EGFP sgRNA 2 | depositor full sequence | sequence record 79377 | lentiCRISPR - EGFP sgRNA 2 sequence 11589 bps
TTAATGTAGTCTTATGCAATACTCTTGTAGTCTTGCAACATGGTAACGATGAGTTAGCAACATGCCTTAC
AAGGAGAGAAAAAGCACCGTGCATGCCGATTGGTGGAAGTAAGGTGGTACGATCGTGCCTTATTAGGAAG
GCAACAGACGGGTCTGACATGGATTGGACGAACCACTGAATTGCCGCATTGCAGAGATATTGTATTTAAG
TGCCTAGCTCGATACATAAACGGGTCTCTCTGGTTAGACCAGATCTGAGCCTGGGAGCTCTCTGGCTAAC
TAGGGAACCCACTGCTTAAGCCTCAATAAAGCTTGCCTTGAGTGCTTCAAGTAGTGTGTGCCCGTCTGTT
GTGTGACTCTGGTAACTAGAGATCCCTCAGACCCTTTTAGTCAGTGTGGAAAATCTCTAGCAGTGGCGCC
CGAACAGGGACTTGAAAGCGAAAGGGAAACCAGAGGAGCTCTCTCGACGCAGGACTCGGCTTGCTGAAGC
GCGCACGGCAAGAGGCGAGGGGCGGCGACTGGTGAGTACGCCAAAAATTTTGACTAGCGGAGGCTAGAAG
GAGAGAGATGGGTGCGAGAGCGTCAGTATTAAGCGGGGGAGAATTAGATCGCGATGGGAAAAAATTCGGT
TAAGGCCAGGGGGAAAGAAAAAATATAAATTAAAACATATAGTATGGGCAAGCAGGGAGCTAGAACGATT
CGCAGTTAATCCTGGCCTGTTAGAAACATCAGAAGGCTGTAGACAAATACTGGGACAGCTACAACCATCC
CTTCAGACAGGATCAGAAGAACTTAGATCATTATATAATACAGTAGCAACCCTCTATTGTGTGCATCAAA
GGATAGAGATAAAAGACACCAAGGAAGCTTTAGACAAGATAGAGGAAGAGCAAAACAAAAGTAAGACCAC
CGCACAGCAAGCGGCCGCTGATCTTCAGACCTGGAGGAGGAGATATGAGGGACAATTGGAGAAGTGAATT
ATATAAATATAAAGTAGTAAAAATTGAACCATTAGGAGTAGCACCCACCAAGGCAAAGAGAAGAGTGGTG
CAGAGAGAAAAAAGAGCAGTGGGAATAGGAGCTTTGTTCCTTGGGTTCTTGGGAGCAGCAGGAAGCACTA
TGGGCGCAGCGTCAATGACGCTGACGGTACAGGCCAGACAATTATTGTCTGGTATAGTGCAGCAGCAGAA
CAATTTGCTGAGGGCTATTGAGGCGCAACAGCATCTGTTGCAACTCACAGTCTGGGGCATCAAGCAGCTC
CAGGCAAGAATCCTGGCTGTGGAAAGATACCTAAAGGATCAACAGCTCCTGGGGATTTGGGGTTGCTCTG
GAAAACTCATTTGCACCACTGCTGTGCCTTGGAATGCTAGTTGGAGTAATAAATCTCTGGAACAGATTTG
GAATCACACGACCTGGATGGAGTGGGACAGAGAAATTAACAATTACACAAGCTTAATACACTCCTTAATT
GAAGAATCGCAAAACCAGCAAGAAAAGAATGAACAAGAATTATTGGAATTAGATAAATGGGCAAGTTTGT
GGAATTGGTTTAACATAACAAATTGGCTGTGGTATATAAAATTATTCATAATGATAGTAGGAGGCTTGGT
AGGTTTAAGAATAGTTTTTGCTGTACTTTCTATAGTGAATAGAGTTAGGCAGGGATATTCACCATTATCG
TTTCAGACCCACCTCCCAACCCCGAGGGGACCCAGAGAGGGCCTATTTCCCATGATTCCTTCATATTTGC
ATATACGATACAAGGCTGTTAGAGAGATAATTAGAATTAATTTGACTGTAAACACAAAGATATTAGTACA
AAATACGTGACGTAGAAAGTAATAATTTCTTGGGTAGTTTGCAGTTTTAAAATTATGTTTTAAAATGGAC
TATCATATGCTTACCGTAACTTGAAAGTATTTCGATTTCTTGGCTTTATATATCTTGTGGAAAGGACGAA
ACACCGAGCTGGACGGCGACGTAAAGTTTTAGAGCTAGAAATAGCAAGTTAAAATAAGGCTAGTCCGTTA
TCAACTTGAAAAAGTGGCACCGAGTCGGTGCTTTTTTGAATTCTAGATCTTGAGACAAATGGCAGTATTC
ATCCACAATTTTAAAAGAAAAGGGGGGATTGGGGGGTACAGTGCAGGGGAAAGAATAGTAGACATAATAG
CAACAGACATACAAACTAAAGAATTACAAAAACAAATTACAAAAATTCAAAATTTTCGGGTTTATTACAG
GGACAGCAGAGATCCACTTTGGCGCCGGCTCGAGTGGCTCCGGTGCCCGTCAGTGGGCAGAGCGCACATC
GCCCACAGTCCCCGAGAAGTTGGGGGGAGGGGTCGGCAATTGAACCGGTGCCTAGAGAAGGTGGCGCGGG
GTAAACTGGGAAAGTGATGTCGTGTACTGGCTCCGCCTTTTTCCCGAGGGTGGGGGAGAACCGTATATAA
GTGCAGTAGTCGCCGTGAACGTTCTTTTTCGCAACGGGTTTGCCGCCAGAACACAGGTGTCGTGACGCGG
GATCCGCCACCATGGATTACAAAGACGATGACGATAAGATGGCCCCAAAGAAGAAGCGGAAGGTCGGTAT
CCACGGAGTCCCAGCAGCCGACAAGAAGTACAGCATCGGCCTGGACATCGGCACCAACTCTGTGGGCTGG
GCCGTGATCACCGACGAGTACAAGGTGCCCAGCAAGAAATTCAAGGTGCTGGGCAACACCGACCGGCACA
GCATCAAGAAGAACCTGATCGGAGCCCTGCTGTTCGACAGCGGCGAAACAGCCGAGGCCACCCGGCTGAA
GAGAACCGCCAGAAGAAGATACACCAGACGGAAGAACCGGATCTGCTATCTGCAAGAGATCTTCAGCAAC
GAGATGGCCAAGGTGGACGACAGCTTCTTCCACAGACTGGAAGAGTCCTTCCTGGTGGAAGAGGATAAGA
AGCACGAGCGGCACCCCATCTTCGGCAACATCGTGGACGAGGTGGCCTACCACGAGAAGTACCCCACCAT
CTACCACCTGAGAAAGAAACTGGTGGACAGCACCGACAAGGCCGACCTGCGGCTGATCTATCTGGCCCTG
GCCCACATGATCAAGTTCCGGGGCCACTTCCTGATCGAGGGCGACCTGAACCCCGACAACAGCGACGTGG
ACAAGCTGTTCATCCAGCTGGTGCAGACCTACAACCAGCTGTTCGAGGAAAACCCCATCAACGCCAGCGG
CGTGGACGCCAAGGCCATCCTGTCTGCCAGACTGAGCAAGAGCAGACGGCTGGAAAATCTGATCGCCCAG
CTGCCCGGCGAGAAGAAGAATGGCCTGTTCGGCAACCTGATTGCCCTGAGCCTGGGCCTGACCCCCAACT
TCAAGAGCAACTTCGACCTGGCCGAGGATGCCAAACTGCAGCTGAGCAAGGACACCTACGACGACGACCT
GGACAACCTGCTGGCCCAGATCGGCGACCAGTACGCCGACCTGTTTCTGGCCGCCAAGAACCTGTCCGAC
GCCATCCTGCTGAGCGACATCCTGAGAGTGAACACCGAGATCACCAAGGCCCCCCTGAGCGCCTCTATGA
TCAAGAGATACGACGAGCACCACCAGGACCTGACCCTGCTGAAAGCTCTCGTGCGGCAGCAGCTGCCTGA
GAAGTACAAAGAGATTTTCTTCGACCAGAGCAAGAACGGCTACGCCGGCTACATTGACGGCGGAGCCAGC
CAGGAAGAGTTCTACAAGTTCATCAAGCCCATCCTGGAAAAGATGGACGGCACCGAGGAACTGCTCGTGA
AGCTGAACAGAGAGGACCTGCTGCGGAAGCAGCGGACCTTCGACAACGGCAGCATCCCCCACCAGATCCA
CCTGGGAGAGCTGCACGCCATTCTGCGGCGGCAGGAAGATTTTTACCCATTCCTGAAGGACAACCGGGAA
AAGATCGAGAAGATCCTGACCTTCCGCATCCCCTACTACGTGGGCCCTCTGGCCAGGGGAAACAGCAGAT
TCGCCTGGATGACCAGAAAGAGCGAGGAAACCATCACCCCCTGGAACTTCGAGGAAGTGGTGGACAAGGG
CGCTTCCGCCCAGAGCTTCATCGAGCGGATGACCAACTTCGATAAGAACCTGCCCAACGAGAAGGTGCTG
CCCAAGCACAGCCTGCTGTACGAGTACTTCACCGTGTATAACGAGCTGACCAAAGTGAAATACGTGACCG
AGGGAATGAGAAAGCCCGCCTTCCTGAGCGGCGAGCAGAAAAAGGCCATCGTGGACCTGCTGTTCAAGAC
CAACCGGAAAGTGACCGTGAAGCAGCTGAAAGAGGACTACTTCAAGAAAATCGAGTGCTTCGACTCCGTG
GAAATCTCCGGCGTGGAAGATCGGTTCAACGCCTCCCTGGGCACATACCACGATCTGCTGAAAATTATCA
AGGACAAGGACTTCCTGGACAATGAGGAAAACGAGGACATTCTGGAAGATATCGTGCTGACCCTGACACT
GTTTGAGGACAGAGAGATGATCGAGGAACGGCTGAAAACCTATGCCCACCTGTTCGACGACAAAGTGATG
AAGCAGCTGAAGCGGCGGAGATACACCGGCTGGGGCAGGCTGAGCCGGAAGCTGATCAACGGCATCCGGG
ACAAGCAGTCCGGCAAGACAATCCTGGATTTCCTGAAGTCCGACGGCTTCGCCAACAGAAACTTCATGCA
GCTGATCCACGACGACAGCCTGACCTTTAAAGAGGACATCCAGAAAGCCCAGGTGTCCGGCCAGGGCGAT
AGCCTGCACGAGCACATTGCCAATCTGGCCGGCAGCCCCGCCATTAAGAAGGGCATCCTGCAGACAGTGA
AGGTGGTGGACGAGCTCGTGAAAGTGATGGGCCGGCACAAGCCCGAGAACATCGTGATCGAAATGGCCAG
AGAGAACCAGACCACCCAGAAGGGACAGAAGAACAGCCGCGAGAGAATGAAGCGGATCGAAGAGGGCATC
AAAGAGCTGGGCAGCCAGATCCTGAAAGAACACCCCGTGGAAAACACCCAGCTGCAGAACGAGAAGCTGT
ACCTGTACTACCTGCAGAATGGGCGGGATATGTACGTGGACCAGGAACTGGACATCAACCGGCTGTCCGA
CTACGATGTGGACCATATCGTGCCTCAGAGCTTTCTGAAGGACGACTCCATCGACAACAAGGTGCTGACC
AGAAGCGACAAGAACCGGGGCAAGAGCGACAACGTGCCCTCCGAAGAGGTCGTGAAGAAGATGAAGAACT
ACTGGCGGCAGCTGCTGAACGCCAAGCTGATTACCCAGAGAAAGTTCGACAATCTGACCAAGGCCGAGAG
AGGCGGCCTGAGCGAACTGGATAAGGCCGGCTTCATCAAGAGACAGCTGGTGGAAACCCGGCAGATCACA
AAGCACGTGGCACAGATCCTGGACTCCCGGATGAACACTAAGTACGACGAGAATGACAAGCTGATCCGGG
AAGTGAAAGTGATCACCCTGAAGTCCAAGCTGGTGTCCGATTTCCGGAAGGATTTCCAGTTTTACAAAGT
GCGCGAGATCAACAACTACCACCACGCCCACGACGCCTACCTGAACGCCGTCGTGGGAACCGCCCTGATC
AAAAAGTACCCTAAGCTGGAAAGCGAGTTCGTGTACGGCGACTACAAGGTGTACGACGTGCGGAAGATGA
TCGCCAAGAGCGAGCAGGAAATCGGCAAGGCTACCGCCAAGTACTTCTTCTACAGCAACATCATGAACTT
TTTCAAGACCGAGATTACCCTGGCCAACGGCGAGATCCGGAAGCGGCCTCTGATCGAGACAAACGGCGAA
ACCGGGGAGATCGTGTGGGATAAGGGCCGGGATTTTGCCACCGTGCGGAAAGTGCTGAGCATGCCCCAAG
TGAATATCGTGAAAAAGACCGAGGTGCAGACAGGCGGCTTCAGCAAAGAGTCTATCCTGCCCAAGAGGAA
CAGCGATAAGCTGATCGCCAGAAAGAAGGACTGGGACCCTAAGAAGTACGGCGGCTTCGACAGCCCCACC
GTGGCCTATTCTGTGCTGGTGGTGGCCAAAGTGGAAAAGGGCAAGTCCAAGAAACTGAAGAGTGTGAAAG
AGCTGCTGGGGATCACCATCATGGAAAGAAGCAGCTTCGAGAAGAATCCCATCGACTTTCTGGAAGCCAA
GGGCTACAAAGAAGTGAAAAAGGACCTGATCATCAAGCTGCCTAAGTACTCCCTGTTCGAGCTGGAAAAC
GGCCGGAAGAGAATGCTGGCCTCTGCCGGCGAACTGCAGAAGGGAAACGAACTGGCCCTGCCCTCCAAAT
ATGTGAACTTCCTGTACCTGGCCAGCCACTATGAGAAGCTGAAGGGCTCCCCCGAGGATAATGAGCAGAA
ACAGCTGTTTGTGGAACAGCACAAGCACTACCTGGACGAGATCATCGAGCAGATCAGCGAGTTCTCCAAG
AGAGTGATCCTGGCCGACGCTAATCTGGACAAAGTGCTGTCCGCCTACAACAAGCACCGGGATAAGCCCA
TCAGAGAGCAGGCCGAGAATATCATCCACCTGTTTACCCTGACCAATCTGGGAGCCCCTGCCGCCTTCAA
GTACTTTGACACCACCATCGACCGGAAGAGGTACACCAGCACCAAAGAGGTGCTGGACGCCACCCTGATC
CACCAGAGCATCACCGGCCTGTACGAGACACGGATCGACCTGTCTCAGCTGGGAGGCGACAAGCGTCCTG
CTGCTACTAAGAAAGCTGGTCAAGCTAAGAAAAAGAAAGCTAGCGGCAGCGGCGCCACCAACTTCAGCCT
GCTGAAGCAGGCCGGCGACGTGGAGGAGAACCCCGGCCCCATGACCGAGTACAAGCCCACGGTGCGCCTC
GCCACCCGCGACGACGTCCCCAGGGCCGTACGCACCCTCGCCGCCGCGTTCGCCGACTACCCCGCCACGC
GCCACACCGTCGATCCGGACCGCCACATCGAGCGGGTCACCGAGCTGCAAGAACTCTTCCTCACGCGCGT
CGGGCTCGACATCGGCAAGGTGTGGGTCGCGGACGACGGCGCGGCCGTGGCGGTCTGGACCACGCCGGAG
AGCGTCGAAGCGGGGGCGGTGTTCGCCGAGATCGGCCCGCGCATGGCCGAGTTGAGCGGTTCCCGGCTGG
CCGCGCAGCAACAGATGGAAGGCCTCCTGGCGCCGCACCGGCCCAAGGAGCCCGCGTGGTTCCTGGCCAC
CGTCGGAGTCTCGCCCGACCACCAGGGCAAGGGTCTGGGCAGCGCCGTCGTGCTCCCCGGAGTGGAGGCG
GCCGAGCGCGCCGGGGTGCCCGCCTTCCTGGAGACCTCCGCGCCCCGCAACCTCCCCTTCTACGAGCGGC
TCGGCTTCACCGTCACCGCCGACGTCGAGGTGCCCGAAGGACCGCGCACCTGGTGCATGACCCGCAAGCC
CGGTGCCTGAACGCGTTAAGTCGACAATCAACCTCTGGATTACAAAATTTGTGAAAGATTGACTGGTATT
CTTAACTATGTTGCTCCTTTTACGCTATGTGGATACGCTGCTTTAATGCCTTTGTATCATGCTATTGCTT
CCCGTATGGCTTTCATTTTCTCCTCCTTGTATAAATCCTGGTTGCTGTCTCTTTATGAGGAGTTGTGGCC
CGTTGTCAGGCAACGTGGCGTGGTGTGCACTGTGTTTGCTGACGCAACCCCCACTGGTTGGGGCATTGCC
ACCACCTGTCAGCTCCTTTCCGGGACTTTCGCTTTCCCCCTCCCTATTGCCACGGCGGAACTCATCGCCG
CCTGCCTTGCCCGCTGCTGGACAGGGGCTCGGCTGTTGGGCACTGACAATTCCGTGGTGTTGTCGGGGAA
ATCATCGTCCTTTCCTTGGCTGCTCGCCTGTGTTGCCACCTGGATTCTGCGCGGGACGTCCTTCTGCTAC
GTCCCTTCGGCCCTCAATCCAGCGGACCTTCCTTCCCGCGGCCTGCTGCCGGCTCTGCGGCCTCTTCCGC
GTCTTCGCCTTCGCCCTCAGACGAGTCGGATCTCCCTTTGGGCCGCCTCCCCGCGTCGACTTTAAGACCA
ATGACTTACAAGGCAGCTGTAGATCTTAGCCACTTTTTAAAAGAAAAGGGGGGACTGGAAGGGCTAATTC
ACTCCCAACGAAGACAAGATCTGCTTTTTGCTTGTACTGGGTCTCTCTGGTTAGACCAGATCTGAGCCTG
GGAGCTCTCTGGCTAACTAGGGAACCCACTGCTTAAGCCTCAATAAAGCTTGCCTTGAGTGCTTCAAGTA
GTGTGTGCCCGTCTGTTGTGTGACTCTGGTAACTAGAGATCCCTCAGACCCTTTTAGTCAGTGTGGAAAA
TCTCTAGCAGTACGTATAGTAGTTCATGTCATCTTATTATTCAGTATTTATAACTTGCAAAGAAATGAAT
ATCAGAGAGTGAGAGGAACTTGTTTATTGCAGCTTATAATGGTTACAAATAAAGCAATAGCATCACAAAT
TTCACAAATAAAGCATTTTTTTCACTGCATTCTAGTTGTGGTTTGTCCAAACTCATCAATGTATCTTATC
ATGTCTGGCTCTAGCTATCCCGCCCCTAACTCCGCCCATCCCGCCCCTAACTCCGCCCAGTTCCGCCCAT
TCTCCGCCCCATGGCTGACTAATTTTTTTTATTTATGCAGAGGCCGAGGCCGCCTCGGCCTCTGAGCTAT
TCCAGAAGTAGTGAGGAGGCTTTTTTGGAGGCCTAGGGACGTACCCAATTCGCCCTATAGTGAGTCGTAT
TACGCGCGCTCACTGGCCGTCGTTTTACAACGTCGTGACTGGGAAAACCCTGGCGTTACCCAACTTAATC
GCCTTGCAGCACATCCCCCTTTCGCCAGCTGGCGTAATAGCGAAGAGGCCCGCACCGATCGCCCTTCCCA
ACAGTTGCGCAGCCTGAATGGCGAATGGG
[124 nt withheld, positions 8920-9043]
C
[91 nt withheld, positions 9045-9135]
A
[49 nt withheld, positions 9137-9185]
CCTTTGACGTTGGAGTCCACGTTCTTT
[37 nt withheld, positions 9213-9249]
ACCCTATCTCGGTCTATTCTTTTGATTTATAAGGGATTTTGCCGATTTCGGCCTATTGGTTAAAAAATGA
GCTGATTTAACAAAAATTTAACGCGAATTTTAACAAAATATTAACGCTTACAATTTAGGTGGCACTTTTC
GGGGAAATGTGCGCGGAACCCCTATTTGTTTATTTTTCTAAATACATTCAAATATGTATCCGCTCATGAG
ACAATAACCCTGATAAATGCTTCAATAATATTGAAAAAGGAAGAGTATGAGTATTCAACATTTCCGTGTC
GCCCTTATTCCCTTTTTTGCGGCATTTTGCCTTCCTGTTTTTGCTCACCCAGAAACGCTGGTGAAAGTAA
AAGATGCTGAAGATCAGTTGGGTGCACGAGTGGGTTACATCGAACTGGATCTCAACAGCGGTAAGATCCT
TGAGAGTTTTCGCCCCGAAGAACGTTTTCCAATGATGAGCACTTTTAAAGTTCTGCTATGTGGCGCGGTA
TTATCCCGTATTGACGCCGGGCAAGAGCAACTCGGTCGCCGCATACACTATTCTCAGAATGACTTGGTTG
AGTACTCACCAGTCACAGAAAAGCATCTTACGGATGGCATGACAGTAAGAGAATTATGCAGTGCTGCCAT
AACCATGAGTGATAACACTGCGGCCAACTTACTTCTGACAACGATCGGAGGACCGAAGGAGCTAACCGCT
TTTTTGCACAACATGGGGGATCATGTAACTCGCCTTGATCGTTGGGAACCGGAGCTGAATGAAGCCATAC
CAAACGACGAGCGTGACACCACGATGCCTGTAGCAATGGCAACAACGTTGCGCAAACTATTAACTGGCGA
ACTACTTACTCTAGCTTCCCGGCAACAATTAATAGACTGGATGGAGGCGGATAAAGTTGCAGGACCACTT
CTGCGCTCGGCCCTTCCGGCTGGCTGGTTTATTGCTGATAAATCTGGAGCCGGTGAGCGTGGGTCTCGCG
GTATCATTGCAGCACTGGGGCCAGATGGTAAGCCCTCCCGTATCGTAGTTATCTACACGACGGGGAGTCA
GGCAACTATGGATGAACGAAATAGACAGATCGCTGAGATAGGTGCCTCACTGATTAAGCATTGGTAACTG
TCAGACCAAGTTTACTCATATATACTTTAGATTGATTTAAAACTTCATTTTTAATTTAAAAGGATCTAGG
TGAAGATCCTTTTTGATAATCTCATGACCAAAATCCCTTAACGTGAGTTTTCGTTCCACTGAGCGTCAGA
CCCCGTAGAAAAGATCAAAGGATCTTCTTGAGATCCTTTTTTTCTGCGCGTAATCTGCTGCTTGCAAACA
AAAAAACCACCGCTACCAGCGGTGGTTTGTTTGCCGGATCAAGAGCTACCAACTCTTTTTCCGAAGGTAA
CTGGCTTCAGCAGAGCGCAGATACCAAATACTGTTCTTCTAGTGTAGCCGTAGTTAGGCCACCACTTCAA
GAACTCTGTAGCACCGCCTACATACCTCGCTCTGCTAATCCTGTTACCAGTGGCTGCTGCCAGTGGCGAT
AAGTCGTGTCTTACCGGGTTGGACTCAAGACGATAGTTACCGGATAAGGCGCAGCGGTCGGGCTGAACGG
GGGGTTCGTGCACACAGCCCAGCTTGGAGCGAACGACCTACACCGAACTGAGATACCTACAGCGTGAGCT
ATGAGAAAGCGCCACGCTTCCCGAAGGGAGAAAGGCGGACAGGTATCCGGTAAGCGGCAGGGTCGGAACA
GGAGAGCGCACGAGGGAGCTTCCAGGGGGAAACGCCTGGTATCTTTATAGTCCTGTCGGGTTTCGCCACC
TCTGACTTGAGCGTCGATTTTTGTGATGCTCGTCAGGGGGGCGGAGCCTATGGAAAAACGCCAGCAACGC
GGCCTTTTTACGGTTCCTGGCCTTTTGCTGGCCTTTTGCTCACATGTTCTTTCCTGCGTTATCCCCTGAT
TCTGTGGATAACCGTATTACCGCCTTTGAGTGAGCTGATACCGCTCGCCGCAGCCGAACGACCGAGCGCA
GCGAGTCAGTGAGCGAGGAAGCGGAAGAGCGCCCAATACGCAAACCGCCTCTCCCCGCGCGTTGGCCGAT
TCATTAATGCAGCTGGCACGACAGGTTTCCCGACTGGAAAGCGGGCAGTGAGCGCAACGCAATTAATGTG
AGTTAGCTCACTCATTAGGCACCCCAGGCTTTACACTTTATGCTTCCGGCTCGTATGTTGTGTGGAATTG
TGAGCGGATAACAATTTCACACAGGAAACAGCTATGACCATGATTACGCCAAGCGCGCAATTAACCCTCA
CTAAAGGGAACAAAAGCTGGAGCTGCAAGC
Features (pLannotate 1.2.2; 30 found; start..end, strand, type, name):
      5..231     +  promoter       RSV promoter: Rous sarcoma virus enhancer/promoter
    232..412     +  LTR            5' LTR (truncated): truncated 5' long terminal repeat (LTR) from HIV-1
    459..584     +  misc_feature   HIV-1 Ψ: packaging signal of human immunodeficiency virus type 1
    568..931     +  CDS            HIV-1 gag (fragment): gag protein from human immunodeficiency virus 1; gag
   1077..1310    +  misc_feature   RRE: The Rev response element (RRE) of HIV-1 allows for Rev-dependent mRNA export from the nucleus to the cytoplasm.
   1687..1713    +  CDS            Rev (fragment): human immunodeficiency virus 1 (HIV-1) Rev protein; rev; enhances nuclear export of unspliced and incompletely spliced viral mRNAs
   1717..1957    +  promoter       U6 promoter: RNA polymerase III promoter for human U6 snRNA
   1965..1985    +  CDS            VN155(I152L) (fragment): improved N-terminal fragment of mVenus for use in bimolecular fluorescence complementation (BiFC) (Kodama and Hu, 2010)
   1986..2061    +  misc_RNA       gRNA scaffold: guide RNA scaffold for the Streptococcus pyogenes CRISPR/Cas9 system
   2109..2226    +  misc_feature   cPPT/CTS: central polypurine tract and central termination sequence of HIV-1
   2295..2506    +  promoter       EF-1α core promoter: core promoter for human elongation factor EF-1α
   2610..4325    +  CDS            Cas9(N): N-terminal portion of Streptococcus pyogenes Cas9 (Zetsche et al., 2015)
   4212..6710    +  CDS            Cas9(C): C-terminal portion of Streptococcus pyogenes Cas9 (Zetsche et al., 2015)
   6831..7430    +  CDS            PuroR (fragment): puromycin N-acetyltransferase; pac from Streptomyces; confers resistance to puromycin
   7446..8034    +  misc_feature   WPRE: woodchuck hepatitis virus posttranscriptional regulatory element
   8085..8104    +  misc_feature   cPPT/CTS (fragment): central polypurine tract and central termination sequence of HIV-1
   8106..8339    +  LTR            3' LTR (ΔU3): self-inactivating 3' long terminal repeat (LTR) from HIV-1
   8417..8538    +  polyA_signal   SV40 poly(A) signal: SV40 polyadenylation signal
   8578..8713    +  rep_origin     SV40 ori: SV40 origin of replication
   8734..8752    -  promoter       T7 promoter: promoter for bacteriophage T7 RNA polymerase
   8760..8915    +  CDS            lacZα (fragment): LacZα fragment of β-galactosidase; lacZ fragment
   8920..9348    +  rep_origin     f1 ori (sequence partly withheld): f1 bacteriophage origin of replication; arrow indicates direction of (+) strand synthesis
   9401..9505    +  promoter       AmpR promoter: bla
   9506..10366   +  CDS            AmpR: β-lactamase; bla; confers resistance to ampicillin, carbenicillin, and related antibiotics
  10537..11125   +  rep_origin     ori: high-copy-number ColE1/pMB1/pBR322/pUC origin of replication
  11308..11400   +  CDS            lacI (fragment): lac repressor; lacI; The lac repressor binds to the lac operator to inhibit transcription in E. coli. This inhibition can be relieved by adding lactose or isopropyl-β-D-thiogalactopyranoside (IPTG).
  11413..11434   +  protein_bind   CAP binding site: CAP binding activates transcription in the presence of cAMP. E. coli catabolite activator protein
  11449..11479   +  promoter       lac promoter: promoter for the E. coli lac operon
  11483..11505   +  protein_bind   lac operator (fragment): The lac repressor binds to the lac operator to inhibit transcription in E. coli. This inhibition can be relieved by adding lactose or isopropyl-β-D-thiogalactopyranoside (IPTG). lac repressor encoded by lacI
  11548..11566   +  promoter       T3 promoter: promoter for bacteriophage T3 RNA polymerase
