[The description below was written by a language model from this plasmid's Addgene catalogue record and pLannotate feature annotations shown in this document.]
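Description:
lentiCRISPR - EGFP sgRNA 2 is an 11.6 kb single-vector lentiviral CRISPR plasmid built on the lentiCRISPR (pXPR_001) backbone for delivery into mammalian cells. It is propagated in E. coli through a high-copy ColE1/pUC-type origin with ampicillin selection (AmpR), and also carries an f1 ori and an SV40 ori. Because of the repeated LTRs, the record calls for recombination-deficient strains such as Stbl3. The viral portion has a third-generation layout. An RSV promoter drives a truncated HIV-1 5' LTR, followed by the Ψ packaging signal with a gag fragment, the RRE for Rev-dependent export, and a cPPT/CTS. WPRE lies downstream of the payload, ahead of a self-inactivating ΔU3 3' LTR and an SV40 poly(A) signal.

Two expression units lie between the LTRs. A human U6 Pol III promoter transcribes a chimeric single-guide RNA, made up of a 20-nt EGFP-targeting spacer fused to the S. pyogenes gRNA scaffold. The short "VN155" hit in the feature table at this position is simply the spacer matching a GFP-family coding sequence. Downstream, the EFS (EF-1α core) promoter drives human codon-optimized S. pyogenes Cas9, which is annotated as overlapping N- and C-terminal segments but is a single continuous ORF. Puromycin N-acetyltransferase follows and is expressed from the same promoter. The record does not state which element links the two coding sequences.

Transduced cells can be selected with puromycin, and Cas9 cleavage of an integrated EGFP reporter gives a loss-of-fluorescence readout. This plasmid is one of six EGFP-targeting constructs used to measure knockout efficiency in the work that established genome-scale Cas9 knockout screening. The BsmBI Type IIS cloning site was destroyed when the guide was inserted, so new guides should be cloned into the parental backbone instead.
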