Addgene plasmid #51761: lentiCRISPR - EGFP sgRNA 2
Purpose: Expresses human codon-optimized Cas9 protein and puromycin resistance from EFS promoter and an EGFP targeting synthetic single-guide RNA (sgRNA) element from U6 promoter. Lentiviral backbone.
Depositing lab: Feng Zhang. Depositing organization: Broad Institute. Publication: Genome-scale CRISPR-Cas9 knockout screening in human cells. Shalem O, Sanjana NE, Hartenian E, Shi X, Scott DA, Mikkelsen TS, Heckl D, Ebert BL, Root DE, Doench JG, Zhang F. Science. 2014 Jan 3;343(6166):84-7. doi: 10.1126/science.1247005. Epub 2013 Dec 12. PubMed 24336571.
Backbone
  Vector backbone: lentiCRISPR (pXPR_001), Addgene plasmid #49535
  Backbone manufacturer: Zhang lab
  Vector type: Mammalian Expression, Lentiviral, CRISPR
  Selectable markers: Puromycin
Growth in bacteria
  Bacterial resistance: Ampicillin, 100 μg/mL
  Growth temperature: 37°C
  Growth strain: Stbl3
  Growth instructions: Use SapI digest to check for unwanted recombination of lentiviral plasmid. Only amplify in RecA- bacteria (eg. Stbl3).
  Copy number: High Copy
Gene/Insert 1
  Gene/Insert name: Cas9 (alt name: S. pyogenes CRISPR-Cas9)
  Species: Synthetic
  Insert size (bp): 4200
  Promoter: EFS
  Cloning method: Restriction Enzyme; 5′ cloning site BamHI (not destroyed); 3′ cloning site NheI (not destroyed)
  Sequencing primers: 5′ GGTACAGTGCAGGGGAAAGA; 3′ TGCCCTCCAAATATGTGAACT
Gene/Insert 2
  Gene/Insert name: Puromycin resistance (alt names: puromycin N-acetyl-transferase; PAC)
  Insert size (bp): 600
  Promoter: EFS
  Cloning method: Restriction Enzyme; 5′ cloning site NheI (not destroyed); 3′ cloning site MluI (not destroyed)
  Sequencing primers: 5′ TGCTGCTACTAAGAAAGCTGGTC
Gene/Insert 3
  Gene/Insert name: EGFP sgRNA 2 (alt name: EGFP targeting RNA element #2 (with +85 chimeric RNA))
  Species: Synthetic
  Insert size (bp): 96
  Promoter: U6
  Cloning method: Restriction Enzyme; 5′ cloning site BsmBI (destroyed during cloning); 3′ cloning site BsmBI (destroyed during cloning)
  Sequencing primers: 5′ #140 hU6-F
Terms and licenses: Academic/Nonprofit Terms; Industry Terms: Not Available to Industry
Depositor comments: gRNA target sequence GAGCTGGACGGCGACGTAAA These six EGFP-targeting lentiCRISPRs have EGFP-targeting sgRNAs cloned into the lentiCRISPR backbone plasmid (Addgene plasmid 49535) and are used in Fig 1B of Shalem*, Sanjana* et al (2014). If you want to clone your own targeting sequences, please use the lentiCRISPR backbone plasmid (Addgene plasmid 49535), as the sgRNA Type IIs cloning site is not present in these plasmids. Special note from the Zhang lab: We are constantly improving our CRISPR reagents. Please check https://zlab.bio/ for the most up-to-date information.
How to cite: lentiCRISPR - EGFP sgRNA 2 was a gift from Feng Zhang (Addgene plasmid # 51761 ; http://n2t.net/addgene:51761 ; RRID:Addgene_51761)
