>Addgene plasmid #51761 | lentiCRISPR - EGFP sgRNA 2 | depositor partial sequence | sequence record 79376 | sgRNA 2
GAGCTGGACGGCGACGTAAA
