>Addgene plasmid #51761 | lentiCRISPR - EGFP sgRNA 2 | addgene partial sequence | sequence record 80644 | hU6-F 5'-GAGGGCCTATTTCCCATGATT-3'
TACGATACAAGGCTGTTAGAGAGATAATTAGAATTAATTTGACTGTAAACACAAAGATATTAGTACAAAA
TACGTGACGTAGAAAGTAATAATTTCTTGGGTAGTTTGCAGTTTTAAAATTATGTTTTAAAATGGACTAT
CATATGCTTACCGTAACTTGAAAGTATTTCGATTTCTTGGCTTTATATATCTTGTGGAAAGGACGAAACA
CCGAGCTGGACGGCGACGTAAAGTTTTAGAGCTAGAAATAGCAAGTTAAAATAAGGCTAGTCCGTTATCA
ACTTGAAAAAGTGGCACCGAGTCGGTGCTTTTTTGAATTCTAGATCTTGAGACAAATGGCAGTATTCATC
CACAATTTTAAAAGAAAAGGGGGGATTGGGGGGTACAGTGCAGGGGAAAGAATAGTAGACATAATAGCAA
CAGACATACAAACTAAAGAATTACAAAAACAAATTACAAAAATTCAAAATTTTCGGGTTTATTACAGGGA
CAGCAGAGATCCACTTTGGCGCCGGCTCGAGTGGCTCCGGTGCCCGTCAGTGGGCAGAGCGCACATCGCC
CACAGTCCCCGAGAAGTTGGGGGGAGGGGTCGGCAATTGAACCGGTGCCTAGAGAAGGTGGCGCGGGGTA
AACTGGGAAAGTGATGTCGTGTACTGGCTCCGCCTTTTTCCCGAGGGTGGGGGAGAACCGTATATAAGTG
CAGTAGTCGCCGTGAACGTTCTTTTTCGCAACGGGTTTGCCGCCAGAACACAGGTGTCGTGACGCGGGAT
CCGCCACCATGGATTACAAAGACGATGACGATAAGATGGCCCCAAAGAAGAAGCGGAAGGTCGGTATCCA
CGGAGTCCCAGCAGCCGACAAGAAGTACAGCATCGGCCTGGACATCGGCACCAACTCTGTGGGCTGGGCC
GTGATCACCGACGAGTACAAGGTGCCCAGCAAGAAATTCAAGGTGCTGGGCAACACCGACCGGCACAGCA
TCAAGAAGAACCTGATCG
