>Addgene plasmid #51761 | lentiCRISPR - EGFP sgRNA 2 | addgene partial sequence | sequence record 80977 | hSpCas9-R1 5'-CGCTCGTGCTTCTTATCCTC-3'
TCTTCCAGTCTGTGGAAGAAGCTGTCGTCCACCTTGGCCATCTCGTTGCTGAAGATCTCTTGCAGATAGC
AGATCCGGTTCTTCCGTCTGGTGTATCTTCTTCTGGCGGTTCTCTTCAGCCGGGTGGCCTCGGCTGTTTC
GCCGCTGTCGAACAGCAGGGCTCCGATCAGGTTCTTCTTGATGCTGTGCCGGTCGGTGTTGCCCAGCACC
TTGAATTTCTTGCTGGGCACCTTGTACTCGTCGGTGATCACGGCCCAGCCCACAGAGTTGGTGCCGATGT
CCAGGCCGATGCTGTACTTCTTGTCGGCTGCTGGGACTCCGTGGATACCGACCTTCCGCTTCTTCTTTGG
GGCCATCTTATCGTCATCGTCTTTGTAATCCATGGTGGCGGATCCCGCGTCACGACACCTGTGTTCTGGC
GGCAAACCCGTTGCGAAAAAGAACGTTCACGGCGACTACTGCACTTATATACGGTTCTCCCCCACCCTCG
GGAAAAAGGCGGAGCCAGTACACGACATCACTTTCCCAGTTTACCCCGCGCCACCTTCTCTAGGCACCGG
TTCAATTGCCGACCCCTCCCCCCAACTTCTCGGGGACTGTGGGCGATGTGCGCTCTGCCCACTGACGGGC
ACCGGAGCCACTCGAGCCGGCGCCAAAGTGGATCTCTGCTGTCCCTGTAATAAACCCGAAAATTTTGAAT
TTTTGTAATTTGTTTTTGTAATTCTTTAGTTTGTATGTCTGTTGCTATTATGTCTACTATTCTTTCCCCT
GCACTGTACCCCCCAATCCCCCCTTTTCTTTTAAAATTGTGGATGAATACTGCCATTTGTCTCAAGATCT
AGAATTCAAAAAAGCACCGACTCGGTGCCACTTTTTCAAGTTGATAACGGACTAGCCTTATTTTAACTTG
CTATTTCTAGCTCTAAAACTTTACGTCGCCGTCCAGCTCGGTGTTTCGTCCTTTCCACAAGATATATAAA
GCCAAGAAATCGAAATACTTTCAAGTTACGGTAAGCATATGATAGTCCATTTTAAAACATAATTTTAAAA
CTGCAAACTACCCA
