>Addgene plasmid #51761 | lentiCRISPR - EGFP sgRNA 2 | addgene partial sequence | sequence record 80981 | puro-variant-R 5'-gtgggcttgtactcggtcat-3'
CGTCGCCGGCCTGCTTCAGCAGGCTGAAGTTGGTGGCGCCGCTGCCGCTAGCTTTCTTTTTCTTAGCTTG
ACCAGCTTTCTTAGTAGCAGCAGGACGCTTGTCGCCTCCCAGCTGAGACAGGTCGATCCGTGTCTCGTAC
AGGCCGGTGATGCTCTGGTGGATCAGGGTGGCGTCCAGCACCTCTTTGGTGCTGGTGTACCTCTTCCGGT
CGATGGTGGTGTCAAAGTACTTGAAGGCGGCAGGGGCTCCCAGATTGGTCAGGGTAAACAGGTGGATGAT
ATTCTCGGCCTGCTCTCTGATGGGCTTATCCCGGTGCTTGTTGTAGGCGGACAGCACTTTGTCCAGATTA
GCGTCGGCCAGGATCACTCTCTTGGAGAACTCGCTGATCTGCTCGATGATCTCGTCCAGGTAGTGCTTGT
GCTGTTCCACAAACAGCTGTTTCTGCTCATTATCCTCGGGGGAGCCCTTCAGCTTCTCATAGTGGCTGGC
CAGGTACAGGAAGTTCACATATTTGGAGGGCAGGGCCAGTTCGTTTCCCTTCTGCAGTTCGCCGGCAGAG
GCCAGCATTCTCTTCCGGCCGTTTTCCAGCTCGAACAGGGAGTACTTAGGCAGCTTGATGATCAGGTCCT
TTTTCACTTCTTTGTAGCCCTTGGCTTCCAGAAAGTCGATGGGATTCTTCTCGAAGCTGCTTCTTTCCAT
GATGGTGATCCCCAGCAGCTCTTTCACACTCTTCAGTTTCTTGGACTTGCCCTTTTCCACTTTGGCCACC
ACCAGCACAGAATAGGCCACGGTGGGGCTGTCGAAGCCGCCGTACTTCTTAGGGTCCCAGTCCTTCTTTC
TGGCGATCAGCTTATCGCTGTTCCTCTTGGGCAGGATAGACTCTTTGCTGAAGCCGCCTGTCTGCACCTC
GGTCTTTTTCACGATATTCACTTGGGGCATGCTCAGCACTTTCCGCACGGTGGCAAAATCCCGGCCCTTA
TCCCACACGATCTCCCCGGTTTCGCCGTTTGTCTCGATCAGAGGCCGCTTCCGGATCTCGCCGTTGGCCA
GGGTAATCTCGGTCTTGAAAAAGTTCATGATGTTGC
